Addgene plasmid #13093: MYD88 flag
Depositing lab: Ruslan Medzhitov. Depositing organization: Yale University.
Backbone
  Vector backbone: pFlag-CMV-2
  Backbone manufacturer: Sigma
  Backbone size w/o insert (bp): 4700
  Vector type: Mammalian Expression
Growth in bacteria
  Bacterial resistance: Ampicillin, 100 μg/mL
  Growth temperature: 37°C
  Growth strain: DH5alpha
  Copy number: High Copy
Gene/Insert
  Gene/Insert name: MYD88 (alt name: myeloid differentiation primary response gene 88)
  Species: M. musculus (mouse)
  Insert size (bp): 900
  GenBank ID: NM_010851
  Entrez Gene: Myd88
  Tag / fusion protein: flag (N terminal on backbone)
  Cloning method: Restriction Enzyme; 5′ cloning site HindIII (not destroyed); 3′ cloning site XbaI (not destroyed)
  Sequencing primers: 5′ CMV30; 3′ CMV24
Terms and licenses: Academic/Nonprofit Terms; Industry Terms: Not Available to Industry
How to cite: MYD88 flag was a gift from Ruslan Medzhitov (Addgene plasmid # 13093 ; http://n2t.net/addgene:13093 ; RRID:Addgene_13093)
