[The description below was written by a language model from this plasmid's Addgene catalogue record and pLannotate feature annotations shown in this document.]
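Description:
MYD88 flag is a mammalian expression plasmid built on the commercial pFlag-CMV-2 backbone (about 4.7 kb without insert; the assembled sequence is about 5.6 kb). It carries the mouse Myd88 coding sequence (myeloid differentiation primary response gene 88, roughly 900 bp), which encodes the adaptor protein that couples Toll-like receptor and IL-1 receptor signalling to IRAK kinases and NF-κB activation. In bacteria the plasmid is maintained at high copy through a ColE1/pUC-type origin and selected with ampicillin via the β-lactamase gene and its native promoter. An f1 origin is also present and would permit single-stranded DNA production. Remnants of lac sequences (lacZα and lacI fragments, lac promoter/operator, CAP site) and a T7 promoter are annotated in the backbone but play no evident role in the mammalian expression cassette.

The insert was cloned between HindIII and XbaI sites, both retained, downstream of the human cytomegalovirus immediate-early enhancer and promoter and in frame with a backbone-encoded N-terminal FLAG epitope. The annotation software labels this short element as a fragment of 3xFLAG, which is consistent with a single FLAG tag. Transcripts are terminated by the human growth hormone polyadenylation signal. An SV40 enhancer/early promoter region follows the cassette, but no mammalian selection marker is annotated, so the plasmid appears suited to transient transfection rather than stable selection. The isoform note attached to the Myd88 annotation comes from the general database entry and does not establish which isoform is encoded here. The construct lends itself to overexpressing FLAG-tagged MyD88 in mammalian cells, with anti-FLAG detection or immunoprecipitation, for studies of innate immune signalling, although the record does not state a specific purpose.
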