Features (pLannotate 1.2.2; 16 found; start..end, strand, type, name):
      4..158     -  CDS            lacZα (fragment): LacZα fragment of β-galactosidase; lacZ fragment
    318..697     +  enhancer       CMV enhancer: human cytomegalovirus immediate early enhancer
    699..898     +  promoter       CMV promoter: human cytomegalovirus (CMV) immediate early promoter
    934..954     +  CDS            3xFLAG (fragment): three tandem FLAG® epitope tags
    959..1846    +  CDS            Myd88: MYD88_MOUSE - Experimental evidence at protein level: Swiss-Prot protein existence level 1. [Isoform 2]: Defective in its ability to induce IRAK phosphorylation and NF-kappa-B activation and can function as a negative regulator of activation by IL-1 or lipopolysaccharide (LPS). From Mus musculus (Mouse).
   1902..2524    +  polyA_signal   hGH poly(A) signal: human growth hormone polyadenylation signal
   2553..2882    +  promoter       SV40 promoter: SV40 enhancer and early promoter
   2921..2939    -  promoter       T7 promoter: promoter for bacteriophage T7 RNA polymerase
   2977..2993    -  protein_bind   lac operator: The lac repressor binds to the lac operator to inhibit transcription in E. coli. This inhibition can be relieved by adding lactose or isopropyl-β-D-thiogalactopyranoside (IPTG). lac repressor encoded by lacI
   3001..3031    -  promoter       lac promoter: promoter for the E. coli lac operon
   3046..3067    -  protein_bind   CAP binding site: CAP binding activates transcription in the presence of cAMP. E. coli catabolite activator protein
   3080..3172    -  CDS            lacI (fragment): lac repressor; lacI; The lac repressor binds to the lac operator to inhibit transcription in E. coli. This inhibition can be relieved by adding lactose or isopropyl-β-D-thiogalactopyranoside (IPTG).
   3355..3943    -  rep_origin     ori: high-copy-number ColE1/pMB1/pBR322/pUC origin of replication
   4114..4974    -  CDS            AmpR: β-lactamase; bla; confers resistance to ampicillin, carbenicillin, and related antibiotics
   4975..5079    -  promoter       AmpR promoter: bla
   5106..5534    +  rep_origin     f1 ori (sequence partly withheld): f1 bacteriophage origin of replication; arrow indicates direction of (+) strand synthesis
>Addgene plasmid #13093 | MYD88 flag | addgene full sequence | sequence record 121089 | Addgene assembled sequence
CCATTCGCCATTCAGGCTGCGCAACTGTTGGGAAGGGCGATCGGTGCGGGCCTCTTCGCTATTACGCCAG
CTGGCGAAAGGGGGATGTGCTGCAAGGCGATTAAGTTGGGTAACGCCAGGGTTTTCCCAGTCACGACGTT
GTAAAACGACGGCCAGTGCCAAGCTGATCTATACATTGAATCAATATTGGCAATTAGCCATATTAGTCAT
TGGTTATATAGCATAAATCAATATTGGCTATTGGCCATTGCATACGTTGTATCTATATCATAATATGTAC
ATTTATATTGGCTCATGTCCAATATGACCGCCATGTTGACATTGATTATTGACTAGTTATTAATAGTAAT
CAATTACGGGGTCATTAGTTCATAGCCCATATATGGAGTTCCGCGTTACATAACTTACGGTAAATGGCCC
GCCTGGCTGACCGCCCAACGACCCCCGCCCATTGACGTCAATAATGACGTATGTTCCCATAGTAACGCCA
ATAGGGACTTTCCATTGACGTCAATGGGTGGAGTATTTACGGTAAACTGCCCACTTGGCAGTACATCAAG
TGTATCATATGCCAAGTCCGCCCCCTATTGACGTCAATGACGGTAAATGGCCCGCCTGGCATTATGCCCA
GTACATGACCTTACGGGACTTTCCTACTTGGCAGTACATCTACGTATTAGTCATCGCTATTACCATGGTG
ATGCGGTTTTGGCAGTACACCAATGGGCGTGGATAGCGGTTTGACTCACGGGGATTTCCAAGTCTCCACC
CCATTGACGTCAATGGGAGTTTGTTTTGGCACCAAAATCAACGGGACTTTCCAAAATGTCGTAATAACCC
CGCCCCGTTGACGCAAATGGGCGGTAGGCGTGTACGGTGGGAGGTCTATATAAGCAGAGCTCGTTTAGTG
AACCGTCAGAATTGATCTACCATGGACTACAAAGACGATGACGACAAGCTTTCTGCGGGAGACCCCCGCG
TGGGATCCGGGTCCCTGGACTCCTTCATGTTCTCCATACCCTTGGTCGCGCTTAACGTGGGAGTGAGGCG
CCGCCTATCGCTGTTCTTGAACCCTCGGACGCCCGTGGCGGCCGACTGGACCTTGCTGGCGGAGGAGATG
GGCTTCGAGTACTTGGAGATCCGAGAGCTGGAAACGCGCCCTGACCCCACTCGCAGTTTGTTGGATGCCT
GGCAGGGGCGCTCTGGCGCGTCTGTCGGCAGGCTGCTAGAGCTGCTGGCCTTGTTAGACCGTGAGGATAT
ACTGAAGGAGCTGAAGTCGCGCATCGAGGAGGACTGCCAGAAATACTTAGGTAAGCAGCAGAACCAGGAG
TCCGAGAAGCCTTTACAGGTGGCCAGAGTGGAAAGCAGTGTCCCACAAACAAAGGAACTGGGAGGCATCA
CCACCCTTGATGACCCCCTAGGACAAACGCCGGAACTTTTCGATGCCTTTATCTGCTACTGCCCCAATGA
TATCGAGTTTGTGCAGGAGATGATCCGGCAACTAGAACAGACAGACTATCGGCTTAAGTTGTGTGTGTCC
GACCGTGACGTCCTGCCGGGCACCTGTGTCTGGTCCATTGCCAGCGAGCTAATTGAGAAAAGGTGTCGCC
GCATGGTGGTGGTTGTTTCTGACGATTATCTACAGAGCAAGGAATGTGACTTCCAGACCAAGTTTGCACT
CAGCCTGTCTCCAGGTGTCCAACAGAAACGACTGATTCCTATTAAATACAAGGCGATGAAGAAGGACTTT
CCCAGTATCCTGCGGTTCATCACTATATGCGACTATACCAACCCTTGCACCAAGTCCTGGTTCTGGACCC
GCCTTGCCAAGGCTTTGTCCCTGCCCTGAAGATGACCCTGGGAACCCTAGGGCAGAGGGGAAGATGAGTC
TAGAGGATCCCGGGTGGCATCCCTGTGACCCCTCCCCAGTGCCTCTCCTGGCCCTGGAAGTTGCCACTCC
AGTGCCCACCAGCCTTGTCCTAATAAAATTAAGTTGCATCATTTTGTCTGACTAGGTGTCCTTCTATAAT
ATTATGGGGTGGAGGGGGGTGGTATGGAGCAAGGGGCAAGTTGGGAAGACAACCTGTAGGGCCTGCGGGG
TCTATTGGGAACCAAGCTGGAGTGCAGTGGCACAATCTTGGCTCACTGCAATCTCCGCCTCCTGGGTTCA
AGCGATTCTCCTGCCTCAGCCTCCCGAGTTGTTGGGATTCCAGGCATGCATGACCAGGCTCAGCTAATTT
TTGTTTTTTTGGTAGAGACGGGGTTTCACCATATTGGCCAGGCTGGTCTCCAACTCCTAATCTCAGGTGA
TCTACCCACCTTGGCCTCCCAAATTGCTGGGATTACAGGCGTGAACCACTGCTCCCTTCCCTGTCCTTCT
GATTTTAAAATAACTATACCAGCAGGAGGACGTCCAGACACAGCATAGGCTACCTGGCCATGCCCAACCG
GTGGGACATTTGAGTTGCTTGCTTGGCACTGTCCTCTCATGCGTTGGGTCCACTCAGTAGATGCCTGTTG
AATTGGGTACGCGGCCAGCTTGGCTGTGGAATGTGTGTCAGTTAGGGTGTGGAAAGTCCCCAGGCTCCCC
AGCAGGCAGAAGTATGCAAAGCATGCATCTCAATTAGTCAGCAACCAGGTGTGGAAAGTCCCCAGGCTCC
CCAGCAGGCAGAAGTATGCAAAGCATGCATCTCAATTAGTCAGCAACCATAGTCCCGCCCCTAACTCCGC
CCATCCCGCCCCTAACTCCGCCCAGTTCCGCCCATTCTCCGCCCCATGGCTGACTAATTTTTTTTATTTA
TGCAGAGGCCGAGGCCGCCTCGGCCTCTGAGCTATTCCAGAAGTAGTGAGGAGGCTTTTTTGGAGGCCTA
GGCTTTTGCAAAAAGCTCCTCGAGGAACTGAAAAACCAGAAAGTTAATTCCCTATAGTGAGTCGTATTAA
ATTCGTAATCATGTCATAGCTGTTTCCTGTGTGAAATTGTTATCCGCTCACAATTCCACACAACATACGA
GCCGGAAGCATAAAGTGTAAAGCCTGGGGTGCCTAATGAGTGAGCTAACTCACATTAATTGCGTTGCGCT
CACTGCCCGCTTTCCAGTCGGGAAACCTGTCGTGCCAGCTGCATTAATGAATCGGCCAACGCGCGGGGAG
AGGCGGTTTGCGTATTGGGCGCTCTTCCGCTTCCTCGCTCACTGACTCGCTGCGCTCGGTCGTTCGGCTG
CGGCGAGCGGTATCAGCTCACTCAAAGGCGGTAATACGGTTATCCACAGAATCAGGGGATAACGCAGGAA
AGAACATGTGAGCAAAAGGCCAGCAAAAGGCCAGGAACCGTAAAAAGGCCGCGTTGCTGGCGTTTTTCCA
TAGGCTCCGCCCCCCTGACGAGCATCACAAAAATCGACGCTCAAGTCAGAGGTGGCGAAACCCGACAGGA
CTATAAAGATACCAGGCGTTTCCCCCTGGAAGCTCCCTCGTGCGCTCTCCTGTTCCGACCCTGCCGCTTA
CCGGATACCTGTCCGCCTTTCTCCCTTCGGGAAGCGTGGCGCTTTCTCATAGCTCACGCTGTAGGTATCT
CAGTTCGGTGTAGGTCGTTCGCTCCAAGCTGGGCTGTGTGCACGAACCCCCCGTTCAGCCCGACCGCTGC
GCCTTATCCGGTAACTATCGTCTTGAGTCCAACCCGGTAAGACACGACTTATCGCCACTGGCAGCAGCCA
CTGGTAACAGGATTAGCAGAGCGAGGTATGTAGGCGGTGCTACAGAGTTCTTGAAGTGGTGGCCTAACTA
CGGCTACACTAGAAGAACAGTATTTGGTATCTGCGCTCTGCTGAAGCCAGTTACCTTCGGAAAAAGAGTT
GGTAGCTCTTGATCCGGCAAACAAACCACCGCTGGTAGCGGTGGTTTTTTTGTTTGCAAGCAGCAGATTA
CGCGCAGAAAAAAAGGATCTCAAGAAGATCCTTTGATCTTTTCTACGGGGTCTGACGCTCAGTGGAACGA
AAACTCACGTTAAGGGATTTTGGTCATGAGATTATCAAAAAGGATCTTCACCTAGATCCTTTTAAATTAA
AAATGAAGTTTTAAATCAATCTAAAGTATATATGAGTAAACTTGGTCTGACAGTTACCAATGCTTAATCA
GTGAGGCACCTATCTCAGCGATCTGTCTATTTCGTTCATCCATAGTTGCCTGACTCCCCGTCGTGTAGAT
AACTACGATACGGGAGGGCTTACCATCTGGCCCCAGTGCTGCAATGATACCGCGAGACCCACGCTCACCG
GCTCCAGATTTATCAGCAATAAACCAGCCAGCCGGAAGGGCCGAGCGCAGAAGTGGTCCTGCAACTTTAT
CCGCCTCCATCCAGTCTATTAATTGTTGCCGGGAAGCTAGAGTAAGTAGTTCGCCAGTTAATAGTTTGCG
CAACGTTGTTGCCATTGCTACAGGCATCGTGGTGTCACGCTCGTCGTTTGGTATGGCTTCATTCAGCTCC
GGTTCCCAACGATCAAGGCGAGTTACATGATCCCCCATGTTGTGCAAAAAAGCGGTTAGCTCCTTCGGTC
CTCCGATCGTTGTCAGAAGTAAGTTGGCCGCAGTGTTATCACTCATGGTTATGGCAGCACTGCATAATTC
TCTTACTGTCATGCCATCCGTAAGATGCTTTTCTGTGACTGGTGAGTACTCAACCAAGTCATTCTGAGAA
TAGTGTATGCGGCGACCGAGTTGCTCTTGCCCGGCGTCAATACGGGATAATACCGCGCCACATAGCAGAA
CTTTAAAAGTGCTCATCATTGGAAAACGTTCTTCGGGGCGAAAACTCTCAAGGATCTTACCGCTGTTGAG
ATCCAGTTCGATGTAACCCACTCGTGCACCCAACTGATCTTCAGCATCTTTTACTTTCACCAGCGTTTCT
GGGTGAGCAAAAACAGGAAGGCAAAATGCCGCAAAAAAGGGAATAAGGGCGACACGGAAATGTTGAATAC
TCATACTCTTCCTTTTTCAATATTATTGAAGCATTTATCAGGGTTATTGTCTCATGAGCGGATACATATT
TGAATGTATTTAGAAAAATAAACAAATAGGGGTTCCGCGCACATTTCCCCGAAAAGTGCCACCTG
[124 nt withheld, positions 5106-5229]
C
[91 nt withheld, positions 5231-5321]
A
[49 nt withheld, positions 5323-5371]
CCTTTGACGTTGGAGTCCACGTTCTTT
[37 nt withheld, positions 5399-5435]
ACCCTATCTCGGTCTATTCTTTTGATTTATAAGGGATTTTGCCGATTTCGGCCTATTGGTTAAAAAATGA
GCTGATTTAACAAAAATTTAACGCGAATTTTAACAAAATATTAACGCTTACAATTT
