>Addgene plasmid #13093 | MYD88 flag | addgene partial sequence | sequence record 121086 | CMV-F 5'-CGCAAATGGGCGGTAGGCGTG-3'
TTAGTGAACCGTCAGAATTGATCTACCATGGACTACAAAGACGATGACGACAAGCTTTCTGCGGGAGACC
CCCGCGTGGGATCCGGGTCCCTGGACTCCTTCATGTTCTCCATACCCTTGGTCGCGCTTAACGTGGGAGT
GAGGCGCCGCCTATCGCTGTTCTTGAACCCTCGGACGCCCGTGGCGGCCGACTGGACCTTGCTGGCGGAG
GAGATGGGCTTCGAGTACTTGGAGATCCGAGAGCTGGAAACGCGCCCTGACCCCACTCGCAGTTTGTTGG
ATGCCTGGCAGGGGCGCTCTGGCGCGTCTGTCGGCAGGCTGCTAGAGCTGCTGGCCTTGTTAGACCGTGA
GGATATACTGAAGGAGCTGAAGTCGCGCATCGAGGAGGACTGCCAGAAATACTTAGGTAAGCAGCAGAAC
CAGGAGTCCGAGAAGCCTTTACAGGTGGCCAGAGTGGAAAGCAGTGTCCCACAAACAAAGGAACTGGGAG
GCATCACCACCCTTGATGACCCCCTAGGACAAACGCCGGAACTTTTCGATGCCTTTATCTGCTACTGCCC
CAATGATATCGAGTTTGTGCAGGAGATGATCCGGCAACTAGAACAGACAGACTATCGGCTTAAGTTGTGT
GTGTCCGACCGTGACGTCCTGCCGGGCACCTGTGTCTGGTCCATTGCCAGCGAGCTAATTGAGAAAAGGT
GTCGCCGCATGGTGGTGGTTGTTTCTGACGATTATCTACAGAGCAAGGAATGTGACTTCCAGACCAAGTT
TGCACTCAGCCTGTCTCCAGGTGTCCAACAGAAACGACTGATTCCTATTAAATACAAGGCGATGAAGAAG
GACTTTCCCAGTATCCTGCGGTTCATCACTATATGCGACTATACCAACCCTTGCACCAAGTCCTGGTTCT
GGACCCGCCTTGCCAAGGCTTTGTCCCTGCCCTGAAGATGACCCTGGGA
