>Addgene plasmid #13093 | MYD88 flag | addgene partial sequence | sequence record 121088 | hGH-PA-R 5'-CCAGCTTGGTTCCCAATAGA-3'
ACTTGCCCCTTGCTCCATACCACCCCCCTCCACCCCATAATATTATAGAAGGACACCTAGTCAGACAAAA
TGATGCAACTTAATTTTATTAGGACAAGGCTGGTGGGCACTGGAGTGGCAACTTCCAGGGCCAGGAGAGG
CACTGGGGAGGGGTCACAGGGATGCCACCCGGGATCCTCTAGACTCATCTTCCCCTCTGCCCTAGGGTTC
CCAGGGTCATCTTCAGGGCAGGGACAAAGCCTTGGCAAGGCGGGTCCAGAACCAGGACTTGGTGCAAGGG
TTGGTATAGTCGCATATAGTGATGAACCGCAGGATACTGGGAAAGTCCTTCTTCATCGCCTTGTATTTAA
TAGGAATCAGTCGTTTCTGTTGGACACCTGGAGACAGGCTGAGTGCAAACTTGGTCTGGAAGTCACATTC
CTTGCTCTGTAGATAATCGTCAGAAACAACCACCACCATGCGGCGACACCTTTTCTCAATTAGCTCGCTG
GCAATGGACCAGACACAGGTGCCCGGCAGGACGTCACGGTCGGACACACACAACTTAAGCCGATAGTCTG
TCTGTTCTAGTTGCCGGATCATCTCCTGCACAAACTCGATATCATTGGGGCAGTAGCAGATAAAGGCATC
GAAAAGTTCCGGCGTTTGTCCTAGGGGGTCATCAAGGGTGGTGATGCCTCCCAGTTCCTTTGTTTGTGGG
ACACTGCTTTCCACTCTGGCCACCTGTAAAGGCTTCTCGGACTCCTGGTTCTGCTGCTTACCTAAGTATT
TCTGGCAGTCCTCCTCGATGCGCGACTTCAGCTCCTTCAGTATATCCTCACGGTCTAACAAGGCCAGCAG
CTCTAGCAGCCTGCCGACAGACGCGCCAGAGCGCCCCTGCCAGGCATCCAACAAACTGCGAGTGGGGTCA
GGGCGCGTTTCCAGCTCTCGGATCTCCAAGTACTCGAAGCCCATCTCCTCCGCCAGCAAGGTCCAGTCGG
CCGCCAC
